Addgene plasmid #58110: tdTomato-MannII-N-10
Purpose: Localization: Mannosidase/Golgi, Excitation: 554, Emission: 581
Depositing lab: Michael Davidson. Depositing organization: Florida State University, Tallahassee.
Backbone
  Vector backbone: tdTomato-N1
  Backbone size w/o insert (bp): 4750
  Vector type: Mammalian Expression
  Selectable markers: Neomycin (select with G418)
Growth in bacteria
  Bacterial resistance: Kanamycin, 50 μg/mL
  Growth temperature: 37°C
  Growth strain: DH5alpha
  Copy number: High Copy
Gene/Insert
  Gene/Insert name: MannII (alt name: NM_008549.2)
  Species: M. musculus (mouse)
  Mutation: aa 1-112 of MannII
  Promoter: CMV
  Tag / fusion protein: tdTomato (C terminal on backbone)
  Cloning method: Unknown
  Sequencing primers: 5′ CMV-F; 3′ SV40pA-R
Terms and licenses: Academic/Nonprofit Terms; Industry Terms: Not Available to Industry
Depositor comments: . Excitation = 554; Emission = 581
How to cite: tdTomato-MannII-N-10 was a gift from Michael Davidson (Addgene plasmid # 58110 ; http://n2t.net/addgene:58110 ; RRID:Addgene_58110)
