[The description below was written by a language model from this plasmid's Addgene catalogue record.]
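Description:
tdTomato-MannII-N-10 is a mammalian expression plasmid built on the tdTomato-N1 backbone (about 4.75 kb without the insert) that produces a red fluorescent marker for the Golgi apparatus. It is propagated as a high-copy plasmid in E. coli under kanamycin selection. In mammalian cells it carries a neomycin resistance marker, so stably transfected populations can be selected with G418. No feature table accompanies the record, so the origins of replication and the polyadenylation elements are not explicitly listed. The use of an SV40 polyA reverse sequencing primer does suggest that an SV40 polyadenylation signal lies downstream of the fusion.

The insert encodes amino acids 1–112 of mouse mannosidase II, placed under the CMV promoter for strong constitutive expression. It is fused in frame to tdTomato, which lies at the C terminus of the fragment and is supplied by the backbone. Mannosidase II is a Golgi-resident glycan-processing enzyme, and here the N-terminal fragment, rather than the full-length enzyme, serves as the targeting sequence that directs the fluorescent protein to the Golgi, the localization stated in the record. tdTomato is a tandem-dimer red fluorescent protein, and the record gives excitation and emission maxima of 554 nm and 581 nm. The "N-10" in the name may describe the fusion or linker arrangement, but the record does not explain it, and the cloning method is listed as unknown.

The construct is intended for fluorescence microscopy, labelling the Golgi in transfected mammalian cells. Typical applications would include organelle morphology or dynamics studies and colocalization with spectrally distinct fluorescent fusions.
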