>Addgene plasmid #58110 | tdTomato-MannII-N-10 | depositor partial sequence | sequence record 89246 | insert sequence
GATCCGCTAGCGCCACCATGAAGTTAAGTCGCCAGTTCACCGTGTTTGGCAGCGCGATCTTCTGCGTCGT
AATCTTCTCACTCTACCTGATGCTGGACAGGGGTCACTTGGACTACCCTCGGGGCCCGCGCCAGGAGGGC
TCCTTTCCGCAGGGCCAGCTTTCAATATTGCAAGAAAAGATTGACCATTTGGAGCGTTTGCTCGCTGAGA
ACAACGAGATCATCTCAAATATCAGAGACTCAGTCATCAACCTGAGCGAGTCTGTGGAGGACGGCCCGCG
GGGGTCACCAGGCAACGCCAGCCAAGGCTCCATCCACCTCCACTCGCCACAGTTGGCCCTGCAGGCTGAC
CCCAGCTCCGGATCGGATCCACCGGTCGCCACCATGGTGAGCAAGGGCGAGGAGGTCATCAAAGAGTTCA
TGCGCTTCAAGGTGCGCATGGAGGGCTCCATGAACGGCCACGAGTTCGAGATCGAGGGCGAGGGCGAGGG
CCGCCCCTACGAGGGCACCCAGACCGCCAAGCTGAAGGTGACCAAGGGCGGCCCCCTGCCCTTCGCCTGG
GACATCCTGTCCCCCCAGTTCATGTACGGCTCCAAGGCGTACGTGAAGCACCCCGCCGACATCCCCGATT
ACAAGAAGCTGTCCTTCCCCGAGGGCTTCAAGTGGGAGCGCGTGATGAACTTCGAGGACGGCGGTCTGGT
GACCGTGACCCAGGACTCCTCCCTGCAGGACGGCACGCTGATCTACAAGGTGAAGATGCGCGGCACCAAC
TTCCCCCCCGACGGCCCCGTAATGCAGAAGAAGACCATGGGCTGGGAGGCCTCCACCGAGCGCCTGTACC
CCCGCGACGGCGTGCTGAAGGGCGAGATCCACCAGGCCCTGAAGCTGAAGGACGGCGGCCACTACCTGGT
GGAGTTCAAGACCATCTACATGGCCAAGAAGCCCGTGCAACTGCCCGGCTACTACTACGTGGACACCAAG
CTGGACATCACCTCCCACAACGAGGACTACACCATCGTGGAACAGTACGAGCGCTCCGAGGGCCGCCACC
ACCTGTTCCTGGGGCATGGCACCGGCAGCACCGGCAGCGGCAGCTCCGGCACCGCCTCCTCCGAGGACAA
CAACATGGCCGTCATCAAAGAGTTCATGCGCTTCAAGGTGCGCATGGAGGGCTCCATGAACGGCCACGAG
TTCGAGATCGAGGGCGAGGGCGAGGGCCGCCCCTACGAGGGCACCCAGACCGCCAAGCTGAAGGTGACCA
AGGGCGGCCCCCTGCCCTTCGCCTGGGACATCCTGTCCCCCCAGTTCATGTACGGCTCCAAGGCGTACGT
GAAGCACCCCGCCGACATCCCCGATTACAAGAAGCTGTCCTTCCCCGAGGGCTTCAAGTGGGAGCGCGTG
ATGAACTTCGAGGACGGCGGTCTGGTGACCGTGACCCAGGACTCCTCCCTGCAGGACGGCACGCTGATCT
ACAAGGTGAAGATGCGCGGCACCAACTTCCCCCCCGACGGCCCCGTAATGCAGAAGAAGACCATGGGCTG
GGAGGCCTCCACCGAGCGCCTGTACCCCCGCGACGGCGTGCTGAAGGGCGAGATCCACCAGGCCCTGAAG
CTGAAGGACGGCGGCCACTACCTGGTGGAGTTCAAGACCATCTACATGGCCAAGAAGCCCGTGCAACTGC
CCGGCTACTACTACGTGGACACCAAGCTGGACATCACCTCCCACAACGAGGACTACACCATCGTGGAACA
GTACGAGCGCTCCGAGGGCCGCCACCACCTGTTCCTGTACGGCATGGACGAGCTGTACAAGTAA
