>Addgene plasmid #58110 | tdTomato-MannII-N-10 | addgene partial sequence | sequence record 117680 | C-ter-GFP 5'-CTCCTCGCCCTTGCTCAC-3'
GTCAGCCTGCAGGGCCAACTGTGGCGAGTGGAGGTGGATGGAGCCTTGGCTGGCGTTGCCTGGTGACCCC
CGCGGGCCGTCCTCCACAGACTCGCTCAGGTTGATGACTGAGTCTCTGATATTTGAGATGATCTCGTTGT
TCTCAGCGAGCAAACGCTCCAAATGGTCAATCTTTTCTTGCAATATTGAAAGCTGGCCCTGCGGAAAGGA
GCCCTCCTGGCGCGGGCCCCGAGGGTAGTCCAAGTGACCCCTGTCCAGCATCAGGTAGAGTGAGAAGATT
ACGACGCAGAAGATCGCGCTGCCAAACACGGTGAACTGGCGACTTAACTTCATGGTGGCGCTAGCGGATC
TGACGGTTCACTAAACCAGCTCTGCTTATATAGACCTCCCACCGTACACGCCTACCGCCCATTTGCGTCA
ATGGGGCGGAGTTGTTACGACATTTTGGAAAGTCCCGTTGATTTTGGTGCCAAAACAAACTCCCATTGAC
GTCAATGGGGTGGAGACTTGGAAATCCCCGTGAGTCAAACCGCTATCCACGCCCATTGATGTACTGCCAA
AACCGCATCACCATGGTAATAGCGATGACTAATACGTAGATGTACTGCCAAGTAGGAAAGTCCCATAAGG
TCATGTACTGGGCATAATGCCAGGCGGGCCATTTACCGTCATTGACGTCAATAGGGGGCGTACTTGGCAT
ATGATACACTTGATGTACTGCCAAGTGGGCAGTTTACCGTAAATACTCCACCCATTGACGTCAATGGAAA
GTCCCTATTGGCGTTACTATGGGAACATACGTCATTATTGACGTCAATGGGC
